>Addgene plasmid #156995 | pD649-HAsp-DSCAML1(Trunc2)-Fc(DAPA)-AviTag-6xHis | depositor full sequence | sequence record 303099 | Full Sequence
TTTCAATATTATTGAAGCATTTATCAGGGTTATTGTCTCATGAGCGGATACATATTTGAATGTATTTAGA
AAAATAAACAAATAGGGGTCAGTGTTACAACCAATTAACCAATTCTGAACATTATCGCGAGCCCATTTAT
ACCTGAATATGGCTCATAACACCCCTTGCTCATGACCAAAATCCCTTAACGTGAGTTACGCGCGCGTCGT
TCCACTGAGCGTCAGACCCCGTAGAAAAGATCAAAGGATCTTCTTGAGATCCTTTTTTTCTGCGCGTAAT
CTGCTGCTTGCAAACAAAAAAACCACCGCTACCAGCGGTGGTTTGTTTGCCGGATCAAGAGCTACCAACT
CTTTTTCCGAAGGTAACTGGCTTCAGCAGAGCGCAGATACCAAATACTGTTCTTCTAGTGTAGCCGTAGT
TAGCCCACCACTTCAAGAACTCTGTAGCACCGCCTACATACCTCGCTCTGCTAATCCTGTTACCAGTGGC
TGCTGCCAGTGGCGATAAGTCGTGTCTTACCGGGTTGGACTCAAGACGATAGTTACCGGATAAGGCGCAG
CGGTCGGGCTGAACGGGGGGTTCGTGCACACAGCCCAGCTTGGAGCGAACGACCTACACCGAACTGAGAT
ACCTACAGCGTGAGCTATGAGAAAGCGCCACGCTTCCCGAAGGGAGAAAGGCGGACAGGTATCCGGTAAG
CGGCAGGGTCGGAACAGGAGAGCGCACGAGGGAGCTTCCAGGGGGAAACGCCTGGTATCTTTATAGTCCT
GTCGGGTTTCGCCACCTCTGACTTGAGCGTCGATTTTTGTGATGCTCGTCAGGGGGGCGGAGCCTATGGA
AAAACGCCAGCAACGCGGCCTTTTTACGGTTCCTGGCCTTTTGCTGGCCTTTTGCTCACATGTTCTTTCC
TGCGTTATCCCCTGATTCTGTGGATAACCGTATTACCGCCTTTGAGTGAGCTGATACCGCTCGCCGCAGC
CGAACGACCGAGCGCAGCGAGTCAGTGAGCGAGGAAGCGGAAGGCGAGAGTAGGGAACTGCCAGGCATCA
AACTAAGCAGAAGGCCCCTGACGGATGGCCTTTTTGCGTTTCTACAAACTCTTTCTGTGTTGTAAAACGA
CGGCCAGTCTTAAGCTCGGGCCCCCTGGGCGGTTCTGATAACGAGTAATCGTTAATCCGCAAATAACGTA
AAAACCCGCTTCGGCGGGTTTTTTTATGGGGGGAGTTTAGGGAAAGAGCATTTGTCAGAATATTTAAGGG
CGCCTGTCACTTTGCTTGATATATGAGAATTATTTAACCTTATAAATGAGAAAAAAGCAACGCACTTTAA
ATAAGATACGTTGCTTTTTCGATTGATGAACACCTATAATTAAACTATTCATCTATTATTTATGATTTTT
TGTATATACAATATTTCTAGTTTGTTAAAGAGAATTAAGAAAATAAATCTCGAAAATAATAAAGGGAAAA
TCAGTTTTTGATATCAAAATTATACATGTCAACGATAATACAAAATATAATACAAACTATAAGATGTTAT
CAGTATTTATTATCATTTAGAATAAATTTTGTGTCGCCCTTAATTGTGAGCGGATAACAATTACGAGCTT
CATGCACAGTGGCGTTGACTCAATATTGGCCATTAGCCATATTATTCATTGGTTATATAGCATAAATCAA
TATTGGCTATTGGCCATTGCATACGTTGTATCTATATCATAATATGTACATTTATATTGGCTCATGTCCA
ATATGACCGCCATGTTGGCATTGATTATTGACTAGTTATTAATAGTAATCAATTACGGGGTCATTAGTTC
ATAGCCCATATATGGAGTTCCGCGTTACATAACTTACGGTAAATGGCCCGCCTGGCTGACCGCCCAACGA
CCCCCGCCCATTGACGTCAATAATGACGTATGTTCCCATAGTAACGCCAATAGGGACTTTCCATTGACGT
CAATGGGTGGAGTATTTACGGTAAACTGCCCACTTGGCAGTACATCAAGTGTATCATATGCCAAGTACGC
CCCCTATTGACGTCAATGACGGTAAATGGCCCGCCTGGCATTATGCCCAGTACATGACCTTATGGGACTT
TCCTACTTGGCAGTACATCTACGTATTAGTCATCGCTATTACCATGGTGATGCGGTTTTGGCAGTACATC
AATGGGCGTGGATAGCGGTTTGACTCACGGGGATTTCCAAGTCTCCACCCCATTGACGTCAATGGGAGTT
TGTTTTGGCACCAAAATCAACGGGACTTTCCAAAATGTCGTAACAACTCCGCCCCATTGACGCAAATGGG
CGGTAGGCGTGTACGGTGGGAGGTCTATATAAGCAGAGCTCGTTTAGTGAACCGTCAGATCGCCTGGAGA
CGCCATCCACGCTGTTTTGACCTCCATAGAAGACACCGGGACCGATCCAGCCTCCGCGGCCGGGAACGGT
GCATTGGAACGCGGATTCCCCGTGCCAAGAGTGACGTAAGTACCGCCTATAGAGTCTATAGGCCCACCCC
CTTGGCTTCGTTAGAACGCGGCTACAATTAATACATAACCTTATGTATCATACACATACGATTTAGGTGA
CACTATAGAATAACATCCACTTTGCCTTTCTCTCCACAGGTGTCCACTCCCAGGTCCAACTGCACCTCGG
TTCTATCGAAAACGCGCCTGCTAGCGCCACCATGAAGACCATCATTGCCCTGAGCTACATCTTCTGCCTG
GTGTTCGCTGCGGCCGCCGAAGATGTGGGCACAAGCCTGTACTTCGTGAACGACAGCCTGCAGCAAGTGA
CCTTTAGCAGCTCTGTGGGCGTCGTGGTTCCTTGTCCTGCTGCTGGATCTCCATCTGCCGCTCTGAGATG
GTATCTGGCCACCGGCGACGACATCTACGATGTGCCTCACATTAGACACGTGCACGCCAATGGCACCCTG
CAGCTGTACCCTTTTAGCCCCAGCGCCTTCAACAGCTTCATCCACGACAACGACTATTTCTGCACCGCCG
AGAACGCCGCTGGCAAGATCAGATCCCCTAACATCAGAGTGAAGGCCGTGTTCCGCGAGCCTTACACCGT
CAGAGTGGAAGATCAGCGGAGCATGAGAGGCAACGTGGCCGTGTTTAAGTGTCTGATCCCCAGCAGCGTG
CAAGAGTACGTGTCCGTGGTGTCCTGGGAGAAAGACACCGTGTCTATCATCCCCGAGCACCGGTTCTTCA
TCACATACCACGGCGGCCTGTACATCAGCGACGTGCAGAAAGAAGATGCCCTGAGCACCTACCGGTGCAT
CACCAAGCACAAGTACAGCGGCGAGACAAGACAGAGCAATGGCGCCAGACTGAGCGTGACAGATCCTGCC
GAGAGCATCCCTACCATCCTGGATGGCTTCCACAGCCAAGAAGTGTGGGCCGGACATACCGTGGAACTGC
CTTGTACAGCCAGCGGCTACCCCATTCCTGCCATCAGATGGCTGAAGGACGGTAGACCTCTGCCTGCCGA
TAGCCGGTGGACAAAGAGAATCACCGGCCTGACCATCTCCGACCTGAGAACAGAGGATAGCGGCACCTAC
ATCTGCGAAGTGACCAATACCTTTGGCAGCGCCGAGGCCACAGGCATCCTGATGGTTATTGACCCTCTGC
ACGTGACCCTGACACCTAAGAAGCTGAAAACCGGCATCGGCTCCACCGTGATCCTGTCTTGTGCTCTGAC
CGGCTCTCCCGAGTTCACCATCAGGTGGTACAGAAACACCGAGCTGGTGCTGCCTGACGAGGCCATCTCT
ATCAGAGGCCTGAGCAACGAGACACTGCTGATCACAAGCGCCCAGAAGTCTCACAGCGGCGCCTACCAGT
GCTTTGCCACAAGAAAAGCCCAGACAGCCCAGGACTTCGCCATCATTGCCCTGGAAGATGGCACCCCTAG
AATCGTGTCCAGCTTCAGCGAGAAGGTGGTCAACCCTGGCGAGCAGTTTTCTCTGATGTGTGCCGCTAAA
GGCGCCCCTCCACCTACAGTGACATGGGCCCTCGATGATGAGCCCATCGTCAGAGATGGCAGCCACAGGA
CCAACCAGTACACCATGTCCGATGGCACCACCATCAGCCACATGAACGTGACAGGCCCACAGATAAGAGA
TGGCGGCGTGTACAGATGCACAGCCAGAAATCTCGTGGGCTCCGCCGAGTACCAGGCCAGAATCAATGTT
CGGGGCCCTCCTAGCATCCGGGCCATGAGAAATATTACAGCCGTGGCCGGCAGAGACACCCTGATCAATT
GCAGAGTGATCGGCTACCCTTACTACAGCATCAAGTGGTATAAGGACGCTCTGCTGCTGCCCGACAACCA
CAGACAGGTGGTGTTCGAGAACGGCACACTGAAGCTGACCGATGTCCAGAAAGGCATGGACGAGGGCGAG
TACCTGTGCTCTGTTCTGATCCAGCCACAGCTGAGCATCAGCCAGTCTGTGCATGTGGCCGTGAAGGTGC
CACCTCTGATTCAGCCTTTCGAGTTCCCTCCTGCCTCTATCGGCCAGCTGCTGTACATCCCTTGTGTGGT
GTCTAGCGGCGACATGCCCATCAGAATCACATGGCGGAAGGATGGCCAAGTGATCATCAGCGGCTCTGGC
GTGACCATCGAGAGCAAAGAATTCATGTCTAGCCTGCAGATCTCCAGCGTGTCCCTGAAGCACAACGGCA
ACTACACCTGTATCGCCAGCAATGCCGCCGCTACCGTTAGCAGAGAAAGGCAGCTGATCGTGCGGGTGCC
ACCAAGATTTGTGGTGCAGCCCAACAACCAGGACGGCATCTATGGAAAGGCCGGCGTGCTGAACTGTAGC
GTGGACGGCTATCCACCTCCTAAAGTGATGTGGAAGCACGCCAAAGGCTCCGGCAATCCTCAGCAGTATC
ACCCTGTGCCACTGACCGGCAGAATTCAGATTCTGCCCAACAGCAGCCTGCTGATCCGGCACGTGCTGGA
AGAGGATATCGGCTACTATCTGTGCCAGGCCTCTAACGGCGTGGGCACCGATATCAGCAAGAGCATGTTC
CTGACCGTGAAGATCCCCGCCATGATCACCAGCCATCCTAACACCACAATCGCCATCAAGGGCCATGCCA
AAGAGCTGAATTGCACCGCCAGAGGCGAGCGGCCCATCATCATTAGATGGGAGAAGGGCGATACCGTGAT
CGACCCCGACAGAGTGATGAGATACGCTATCGCCACCAAGGACAACGGCGACGAAGTGGTGTCAACACTG
AAACTGAAGCCCGCCGACAGAGGCGACAGCGTGTTCTTTAGCTGCCACGCCATCAACTCCTACGGCGAGG
ATAGAGGACTCATCCAGCTGACCGTGCAAGGCGCGCCGGGCGGCGACAAGACCCACACCTGCCCCCCCTG
CCCAGCTCCAGAACTGCTGGGAGGGCCTTCCGTGTTCCTGTTCCCCCCCAAGCCCAAGGACACCCTGATG
ATCAGCAGGACCCCCGAGGTGACCTGCGTGGTGGTGGCCGTGTCCCACGAGGACCCAGAGGTGAAGTTCA
ACTGGTACGTGGACGGCGTGGAGGTGCACAACGCCAAGACCAAGCCCAGAGAGGAGCAGTACAACAGCAC
CTACAGGGTGGTGTCCGTGCTGACCGTGCTGCACCAGGACTGGCTGAACGGCAAAGAATACAAGTGCAAA
GTCTCCAACAAGGCCCTGGCTGCCCCAATCGAAAAGACAATCAGCAAGGCCAAGGGCCAGCCACGGGAGC
CCCAGGTGTACACCCTGCCCCCCAGCCGGGAGGAGATGACCAAGAACCAGGTGTCCCTGACCTGTCTGGT
GAAGGGCTTCTACCCCAGCGATATCGCCGTGGAGTGGGAGAGCAACGGCCAGCCCGAGAACAACTACAAG
ACCACCCCCCCAGTGCTGGACAGCGACGGCAGCTTCTTCCTGTACAGCAAGCTGACCGTGGACAAGTCCA
GGTGGCAGCAGGGCAACGTGTTCAGCTGCAGCGTGATGCACGAGGCCCTGCACAACCACTACACCCAGAA
GTCCCTGAGCCTGAGCCCCGGCGGCAGCGGTCTTAATGATATTTTCGAGGCTCAGAAGATTGAGTGGCAT
GAACACCACCACCATCACCACTAAGGCCGGCCTGTAGTCACTGGCACAACGCGTTACCCGGTAAGCCAAT
CGGGTATACACGGTCGTCATACTGCAGACAGGGTTCTTCTACTTTGCAAGATAGTCTTGAGTAGTAAAAT
AAATAGATAGAGAAAATCAGCCTCGACTGTGCCTTCTAGTTGCCAGCCATCTGTTGTTTGCCCCTCCCCC
GTGCCTTCCTTGACCCTGGAAGGTGCCACTCCCACTGTCCTTTCCTAATAAAATGAGGAAATTGCATCAC
AACACTCAACCCTATCTCGGTCTATTCTTTTGATTTATAAGGGATTTTGCCGATTTCGGCCTATTGGTTA
AAAAATGAGCTGATTTAACAAAAATTTAACGCGAATTAATTCTGTGGAATGTGTGTCAGTTAGGGTGTGG
AAAGTCCCCAGGCTCCCCAGCAGGCAGAAGTATGCAAAGCATGCATCTCAATTAGTCAGCAACCAGGTGT
GGAAAGTCCCCAGGCTCCCCAGCAGGCAGAAGTATGCAAAGCATGCATCTCAATTAGTCAGCAACCATAG
TCCCGCCCCTAACTCCGCCCATCCCGCCCCTAACTCCGCCCAGTTCCGCCCATTCTCCGCCCCATGGCTG
ACTAATTTTTTTTATTTATGCAGAGGCCGAGGCCGCCTCTGCCTCTGAGCTATTCCAGAAGTAGTGAGGA
GGCTTTTTTGGAGGCCTAGGCTTTTGCAAAAAGCTCCCGGGAGCTTGTATATCCATTTTCGGATCTGATC
AGCACGTGTTGACAATTAATCATCGGCATAGTATATCGGCATAGTATAATACGACAAGGTGAGGAACTAA
ACCATGACCGAGTACAAGCCCACGGTGCGCCTCGCCACCCGCGACGACGTCCCCAGGGCCGTACGCACCC
TCGCCGCCGCGTTCGCCGACTACCCCGCCACGCGCCACACCGTCGATCCGGACCGCCACATCGAGCGGGT
CACCGAGCTGCAAGAACTCTTCCTCACGCGCGTCGGGCTCGACATCGGCAAGGTGTGGGTCGCGGACGAC
GGCGCCGCGGTGGCGGTCTGGACCACGCCGGAGAGCGTCGAAGCGGGGGCGGTGTTCGCCGAGATCGGCC
CGCGCATGGCCGAGTTGAGCGGTTCCCGGCTGGCCGCGCAGCAACAGATGGAAGGCCTCCTGGCGCCGCA
CCGGCCCAAGGAGCCCGCGTGGTTCCTGGCCACCGTCGGCGTCTCGCCCGACCACCAGGGCAAGGGTCTG
GGCAGCGCCGTCGTGCTCCCCGGAGTGGAGGCGGCCGAGCGCGCCGGGGTGCCCGCCTTCCTGGAGACAT
CCGCGCCCCGCAACCTCCCCTTCTACGAGCGGCTCGGCTTCACCGTCACCGCCGACGTCGAGGTGCCCGA
AGGACCGCGCACCTGGTGCATGACCCGCAAGCCCGGTGCCTGACACGTGCTACGAGATTTCGATTCCACC
GCCGCCTTCTATGAAAGGTTGGGCTTCGGAATCGTTTTCCGGGACGCCGGCTGGATGATCCTCCAGCGCG
GGGATCTCATGCTGGAGTTCTTCGCCCACCCCAACTTGTTTATTGCAGCTTATAATGGTTACAAATAAAG
CAATAGCATCACAAATTTCACAAATAAAGCATTTTTTTCACTGCATTCTAGTTGTGGTTTGTCCAAACTC
ATCAATGTATCTTATCATGTCTGTATACCGTCGACCTCTAGCTAGAGCTTGGCGTAATCATGGTCATTAC
CAATGCTTAATCAGTGAGGCACCTATCTCAGCGATCTGTCTATTTCGTTCATCCATAGTTGCCTGACTCC
CCGTCGTGTAGATAACTACGATACGGGAGGGCTTACCATCTGGCCCCAGCGCTGCGATGATACCGCGAGA
ACCACGCTCACCGGCTCCGGATTTATCAGCAATAAACCAGCCAGCCGGAAGGGCCGAGCGCAGAAGTGGT
CCTGCAACTTTATCCGCCTCCATCCAGTCTATTAATTGTTGCCGGGAAGCTAGAGTAAGTAGTTCGCCAG
TTAATAGTTTGCGCAACGTTGTTGCCATCGCTACAGGCATCGTGGTGTCACGCTCGTCGTTTGGTATGGC
TTCATTCAGCTCCGGTTCCCAACGATCAAGGCGAGTTACATGATCCCCCATGTTGTGCAAAAAAGCGGTT
AGCTCCTTCGGTCCTCCGATCGTTGTCAGAAGTAAGTTGGCCGCAGTGTTATCACTCATGGTTATGGCAG
CACTGCATAATTCTCTTACTGTCATGCCATCCGTAAGATGCTTTTCTGTGACTGGTGAGTACTCAACCAA
GTCATTCTGAGAATAGTGTATGCGGCGACCGAGTTGCTCTTGCCCGGCGTCAATACGGGATAATACCGCG
CCACATAGCAGAACTTTAAAAGTGCTCATCATTGGAAAACGTTCTTCGGGGCGAAAACTCTCAAGGATCT
TACCGCTGTTGAGATCCAGTTCGATGTAACCCACTCGTGCACCCAACTGATCTTCAGCATCTTTTACTTT
CACCAGCGTTTCTGGGTGAGCAAAAACAGGAAGGCAAAATGCCGCAAAAAAGGGAATAAGGGCGACACGG
AAATGTTGAATACTCATATTCTTCCTT
Features (pLannotate 1.2.2; 21 found; start..end, strand, type, name):
    119..143     -  CDS            KanR (fragment): aminoglycoside phosphotransferase; aph(3')-Ia; confers resistance to kanamycin
    254..842     +  rep_origin     ori: high-copy-number ColE1/pMB1/pBR322/pUC origin of replication
   1067..1084    +  terminator     rrnB T2 terminator (fragment): transcription terminator T2 from the E. coli rrnB gene
   1109..1128    -  CDS            lacZα (fragment): LacZα fragment of β-galactosidase; lacZ fragment
   1584..1600    +  protein_bind   lac operator: The lac repressor binds to the lac operator to inhibit transcription in E. coli. This inhibition can be relieved by adding lactose or isopropyl-β-D-thiogalactopyranoside (IPTG). lac repressor encoded by lacI
   1843..2146    +  enhancer       CMV enhancer: human cytomegalovirus immediate early enhancer
   2147..2350    +  promoter       CMV promoter: human cytomegalovirus (CMV) immediate early promoter
   2486..2529    +  intron         CMV intron (fragment): modified intron A from human cytomegalovirus
   2581..2599    +  promoter       SP6 promoter: promoter for bacteriophage SP6 RNA polymerase
   2603..2640    +  CDS            IgH signal sequence (fragment): signal sequence from the mouse immunoglobulin heavy chain variable region
   2740..5358    +  CDS            DSCAML1 (fragment): DSCL1_HUMAN - Also known as DSCAM2, KIAA1132 From Homo sapiens (Human).
   5365..6042    +  CDS            IGHG1 (fragment): IGHG1_HUMAN - Experimental evidence at protein level: Swiss-Prot protein existence level 1. Constant region of immunoglobulin heavy chains. Immunoglobulins, also known as antibodies, are membrane-bound or secreted glycoproteins produced by B lymphocytes. In the recognition phase of humoral immunity, the membrane-bound immunoglobulins serve as receptors which, upon binding of a specific antigen, trigger the clonal expansion and differentiation of B lymphocytes into immunoglobulins- secreting plasma cells. Secreted immunoglobulins mediate the effector phase of humoral immunity, which results in
   6257..6368    +  polyA_signal   bGH poly(A) signal: bovine growth hormone polyadenylation signal
   6369..6477    +  rep_origin     f1 ori (fragment): f1 bacteriophage origin of replication; arrow indicates direction of (+) strand synthesis
   6491..6820    +  promoter       SV40 promoter: SV40 enhancer and early promoter
   6868..6915    +  promoter       EM7 promoter: synthetic bacterial promoter&nbsp
   6934..7533    +  CDS            PuroR (fragment): puromycin N-acetyltransferase; pac from Streptomyces; confers resistance to puromycin
   7543..7668    +  CDS            ble (fragment): BLE_KLEPN - Experimental evidence at protein level: Swiss-Prot protein existence level 1. Binding protein with a strong affinity to the bleomycin family of antibiotics. Binds to CL990; an antimitotic-antibiotic compound. From Klebsiella pneumoniae.
   7663..7784    +  polyA_signal   SV40 poly(A) signal: SV40 polyadenylation signal
   7837..8697    -  CDS            AmpR: β-lactamase; bla; confers resistance to ampicillin, carbenicillin, and related antibiotics
   8700..89      -  promoter       AmpR promoter (fragment) (across the origin): bla
