[The description below was written by a language model from this plasmid's Addgene catalogue record and pLannotate feature annotations shown in this document.]
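Description:
pD649-HAsp-DSCAML1(Trunc2)-Fc(DAPA)-AviTag-6xHis is a mammalian expression plasmid of about 8.7 kb, built on the pD649 backbone, that produces a secreted, Fc-fused fragment of the extracellular domain of human DSCAML1 (also called DSCAM2), an immunoglobulin-superfamily cell-surface protein. It is propagated in E. coli at high copy through a ColE1/pUC-type origin and selected with ampicillin via a full-length β-lactamase gene. The short KanR, lacZα, f1 ori and rrnB terminator matches in the annotation are fragments and appear to be backbone remnants.

Expression is driven by the CMV enhancer and immediate-early promoter, followed by a portion of CMV intron A and an SP6 promoter that could allow in vitro transcription and serves as a sequencing primer site. The open reading frame begins with a signal peptide: the name indicates an HA signal peptide, although the annotation software matched this region to a fragment of an IgH signal sequence. This leader directs the protein into the secretory pathway. The truncated DSCAML1 ectodomain of roughly 2.6 kb sits between retained NotI and AscI sites and is fused at its C terminus to a human IgG1 Fc carrying D265A and P329A (DAPA), changes generally used to reduce Fc effector binding. According to the record, an AviTag for site-specific biotinylation and a 6xHis tag for affinity purification follow the Fc, though these were not annotated separately. A bGH polyadenylation signal ends the transcript.

A second cassette, with SV40 and EM7 promoters, a puromycin N-acetyltransferase gene and an SV40 poly(A) signal, could permit puromycin selection in mammalian cells. The construct belongs to a collection made for screening extracellular protein-protein interactions among human IgSF proteins. The depositor notes that some plasmids in this collection may carry an IS4-like transposase insertion upstream of the CMV promoter, but no such element is annotated here.
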