Addgene plasmid #156995: pD649-HAsp-DSCAML1(Trunc2)-Fc(DAPA)-AviTag-6xHis
Purpose: Mammalian expression of cell-surface protein partial extracellular domain fused to Fc(DAPA)-Avi-6xHis. Protein is secreted from cells.
Depositing lab: Chris Garcia. Depositing organization: Stanford University. Publication: A Human IgSF Cell-Surface Interactome Reveals a Complex Network of Protein-Protein Interactions. Wojtowicz WM, Vielmetter J, Fernandes RA, Siepe DH, Eastman CL, Chisholm GB, Cox S, Klock H, Anderson PW, Rue SM, Miller JJ, Glaser SM, Bragstad ML, Vance J, Lam AW, Lesley SA, Zinn K, Garcia KC. Cell. 2020 Aug 20;182(4):1027-1043.e17. doi: 10.1016/j.cell.2020.07.025. PubMed 32822567.
Backbone
  Vector backbone: pD649
  Backbone size w/o insert (bp): 6106
  Vector type: Mammalian Expression
Growth in bacteria
  Bacterial resistance: Ampicillin, 100 μg/mL
  Growth temperature: 37°C
  Growth strain: DH5alpha
  Copy number: High Copy
Gene/Insert
  Gene/Insert name: DSCAML1 (alt name: DSCL1)
  Species: H. sapiens (human)
  Insert size (bp): 2601
  Mutation: Fc region of human IgG contains D265A and P329A mutations (DAPA)
  Entrez Gene: DSCAML1 (a.k.a. DSCAM2)
  Promoter: CMV/SP6
  Tag / fusion protein: Fc(DAPA)-AviTag-6xHis (C terminal on backbone)
  Cloning method: Restriction Enzyme; 5′ cloning site GCGGCCGC (not destroyed); 3′ cloning site GGCGCGCC (not destroyed)
  Sequencing primers: 5′ ATTTAGGTGACACTATAG; 3′ CACGTACCAGTTGAACTTCACC
Resource information
  A portion of this plasmid was derived from a plasmid made by: synthesis by ThermoFisher
Terms and licenses: Academic/Nonprofit Terms; Industry Terms: Not Available to Industry
Depositor comments: Some plasmids in this collection may have an IS4-like element ISVsa5 family transposase upstream of the CMV promoter.
How to cite: pD649-HAsp-DSCAML1(Trunc2)-Fc(DAPA)-AviTag-6xHis was a gift from Chris Garcia (Addgene plasmid # 156995 ; http://n2t.net/addgene:156995 ; RRID:Addgene_156995)
