>Addgene plasmid #156995 | pD649-HAsp-DSCAML1(Trunc2)-Fc(DAPA)-AviTag-6xHis | depositor partial sequence | sequence record 303100 | insert (extracellular domain truncation)
GAAGATGTGGGCACAAGCCTGTACTTCGTGAACGACAGCCTGCAGCAAGTGACCTTTAGCAGCTCTGTGG
GCGTCGTGGTTCCTTGTCCTGCTGCTGGATCTCCATCTGCCGCTCTGAGATGGTATCTGGCCACCGGCGA
CGACATCTACGATGTGCCTCACATTAGACACGTGCACGCCAATGGCACCCTGCAGCTGTACCCTTTTAGC
CCCAGCGCCTTCAACAGCTTCATCCACGACAACGACTATTTCTGCACCGCCGAGAACGCCGCTGGCAAGA
TCAGATCCCCTAACATCAGAGTGAAGGCCGTGTTCCGCGAGCCTTACACCGTCAGAGTGGAAGATCAGCG
GAGCATGAGAGGCAACGTGGCCGTGTTTAAGTGTCTGATCCCCAGCAGCGTGCAAGAGTACGTGTCCGTG
GTGTCCTGGGAGAAAGACACCGTGTCTATCATCCCCGAGCACCGGTTCTTCATCACATACCACGGCGGCC
TGTACATCAGCGACGTGCAGAAAGAAGATGCCCTGAGCACCTACCGGTGCATCACCAAGCACAAGTACAG
CGGCGAGACAAGACAGAGCAATGGCGCCAGACTGAGCGTGACAGATCCTGCCGAGAGCATCCCTACCATC
CTGGATGGCTTCCACAGCCAAGAAGTGTGGGCCGGACATACCGTGGAACTGCCTTGTACAGCCAGCGGCT
ACCCCATTCCTGCCATCAGATGGCTGAAGGACGGTAGACCTCTGCCTGCCGATAGCCGGTGGACAAAGAG
AATCACCGGCCTGACCATCTCCGACCTGAGAACAGAGGATAGCGGCACCTACATCTGCGAAGTGACCAAT
ACCTTTGGCAGCGCCGAGGCCACAGGCATCCTGATGGTTATTGACCCTCTGCACGTGACCCTGACACCTA
AGAAGCTGAAAACCGGCATCGGCTCCACCGTGATCCTGTCTTGTGCTCTGACCGGCTCTCCCGAGTTCAC
CATCAGGTGGTACAGAAACACCGAGCTGGTGCTGCCTGACGAGGCCATCTCTATCAGAGGCCTGAGCAAC
GAGACACTGCTGATCACAAGCGCCCAGAAGTCTCACAGCGGCGCCTACCAGTGCTTTGCCACAAGAAAAG
CCCAGACAGCCCAGGACTTCGCCATCATTGCCCTGGAAGATGGCACCCCTAGAATCGTGTCCAGCTTCAG
CGAGAAGGTGGTCAACCCTGGCGAGCAGTTTTCTCTGATGTGTGCCGCTAAAGGCGCCCCTCCACCTACA
GTGACATGGGCCCTCGATGATGAGCCCATCGTCAGAGATGGCAGCCACAGGACCAACCAGTACACCATGT
CCGATGGCACCACCATCAGCCACATGAACGTGACAGGCCCACAGATAAGAGATGGCGGCGTGTACAGATG
CACAGCCAGAAATCTCGTGGGCTCCGCCGAGTACCAGGCCAGAATCAATGTTCGGGGCCCTCCTAGCATC
CGGGCCATGAGAAATATTACAGCCGTGGCCGGCAGAGACACCCTGATCAATTGCAGAGTGATCGGCTACC
CTTACTACAGCATCAAGTGGTATAAGGACGCTCTGCTGCTGCCCGACAACCACAGACAGGTGGTGTTCGA
GAACGGCACACTGAAGCTGACCGATGTCCAGAAAGGCATGGACGAGGGCGAGTACCTGTGCTCTGTTCTG
ATCCAGCCACAGCTGAGCATCAGCCAGTCTGTGCATGTGGCCGTGAAGGTGCCACCTCTGATTCAGCCTT
TCGAGTTCCCTCCTGCCTCTATCGGCCAGCTGCTGTACATCCCTTGTGTGGTGTCTAGCGGCGACATGCC
CATCAGAATCACATGGCGGAAGGATGGCCAAGTGATCATCAGCGGCTCTGGCGTGACCATCGAGAGCAAA
GAATTCATGTCTAGCCTGCAGATCTCCAGCGTGTCCCTGAAGCACAACGGCAACTACACCTGTATCGCCA
GCAATGCCGCCGCTACCGTTAGCAGAGAAAGGCAGCTGATCGTGCGGGTGCCACCAAGATTTGTGGTGCA
GCCCAACAACCAGGACGGCATCTATGGAAAGGCCGGCGTGCTGAACTGTAGCGTGGACGGCTATCCACCT
CCTAAAGTGATGTGGAAGCACGCCAAAGGCTCCGGCAATCCTCAGCAGTATCACCCTGTGCCACTGACCG
GCAGAATTCAGATTCTGCCCAACAGCAGCCTGCTGATCCGGCACGTGCTGGAAGAGGATATCGGCTACTA
TCTGTGCCAGGCCTCTAACGGCGTGGGCACCGATATCAGCAAGAGCATGTTCCTGACCGTGAAGATCCCC
GCCATGATCACCAGCCATCCTAACACCACAATCGCCATCAAGGGCCATGCCAAAGAGCTGAATTGCACCG
CCAGAGGCGAGCGGCCCATCATCATTAGATGGGAGAAGGGCGATACCGTGATCGACCCCGACAGAGTGAT
GAGATACGCTATCGCCACCAAGGACAACGGCGACGAAGTGGTGTCAACACTGAAACTGAAGCCCGCCGAC
AGAGGCGACAGCGTGTTCTTTAGCTGCCACGCCATCAACTCCTACGGCGAGGATAGAGGACTCATCCAGC
TGACCGTGCAA
